>Addgene plasmid #246378 | TET-ZF43-TagBFP-BGH_pKG01531 | addgene full sequence | sequence record 491501 | Addgene NGS Result
CGCTAGTAGACTGCAGGTGGGCCCGAGCTTAAGTAACTAACTAACAGGAAGAGTTTGTAGAAACGCAAAA
AGGCCATCCGTCAGGATGGCCTTCTGCTTAGTTTGATGCCTGGCAGTTTATGGCGGGCGTCCTGCCCGCC
ACCCTCCGGGCCGTTGCTTCACAACGTTCAAATCCGCTCCCGGCGGATTTGTCCTACTCAGGAGAGCGTT
CACCGACAAACAACAGATAAAACGAAAGGCCCAGTCTTCCGACTGAGCCTTTCGTTTTATTTGATGCCTG
GCAGTTCCCTACTCTCGCTTAGTAGTTAGACGTCCCCGAGATCCATGCTAGCGGTAATACGGTTATCCAC
AGAATCAGGGGATAACGCAGGAAAGAACATGTGAGCAAAAGGCCAGCAAAAGGCCAGGAACCGTAAAAAG
GCCGCGTTGCTGGCGTTTTTCCATAGGCTCCGCCCCCCTGACGAGCATCACAAAAATCGACGCTCAAGTC
AGAGGTGGCGAAACCCGACAGGACTATAAAGATACCAGGCGTTTCCCCCTGGAAGCTCCCTCGTGCGCTC
TCCTGTTCCGACCCTGCCGCTTACCGGATACCTGTCCGCCTTTCTCCCTTCGGGAAGCGTGGCGCTTTCT
CATAGCTCACGCTGTAGGTATCTCAGTTCGGTGTAGGTCGTTCGCTCCAAGCTGGGCTGTGTGCACGAAC
CCCCCGTTCAGCCCGACCGCTGCGCCTTATCCGGTAACTATCGTCTTGAGTCCAACCCGGTAAGACACGA
CTTATCGCCACTGGCAGCAGCCACTGGTAACAGGATTAGCAGAGCGAGGTATGTAGGCGGTGCTACAGAG
TTCTTGAAGTGGTGGCCTAACTACGGCTACACTAGAAGAACAGTATTTGGTATCTGCGCTCTGCTGAAGC
CAGTTACCTTCGGAAAAAGAGTTGGTAGCTCTTGATCCGGCAAACAAACCACCGCTGGTAGCGGTGGTTT
TTTTGTTTGCAAGCAGCAGATTACGCGCAGAAAAAAAGGATCTCAAGAAGATCCTTTGATCTTTTCTACG
GGGTCTGACGCTCAGTGGAACGGGGCCCAATCTGAATAATGTTACAACCAATTAACCAATTCTGATTAGA
AAAACTCATCGAGCATCAAATGAAACTGCAATTTATTCATATCAGGATTATCAATACCATATTTTTGAAA
AAGCCGTTTCTGTAATGAAGGAGAAAACTCACCGAGGCAGTTCCATAGGATGGCAAGATCCTGGTATCGG
TCTGCGATTCCGACTCGTCCAACATCAATACAACCTATTAATTTCCCCTCGTCAAAAATAAGGTTATCAA
GTGAGAAATCACCATGAGTGACGACTGAATCCGGTGAGAATGGCAAAAGTTTATGCATTTCTTTCCAGAC
TTGTTCAACAGGCCAGCCATTACGCTCGTCATCAAAATCACTCGCATCAACCAAACCGTTATTCATTCGT
GATTGCGCCTGAGCTAGACGAAATACGCGATCGCTGTTAAAAGGACAATTACAAACAGGAATCGAATGCA
ACCGGCGCAGGAACACTGCCAGCGCATCAACAATATTTTCACCTGAATCAGGATATTCTTCTAATACCTG
GAATGCTGTTTTTCCGGGGATCGCAGTGGTGAGTAACCATGCATCACCAGGAGTACGGATAAAATGCTTG
ATGGTCGGAAGAGGCATAAATTCCGTCAGCCAGTTTAGTCTGACCATCTCATCTGTAACATCATTGGCAA
CGCTACCTTTGCCATGTTTCAGAAACAACTCTGGCGCATCGGGCTTCCCATACAAGCGATAGATTGTCGC
ACCTGATTGCCCGACATTATCGCGAGCCCATTTATACCCATATAAATCAGCATCCATGTTGGAATTTAAT
CGCGGCCTCGACGTTTCCCGTTGAATATGGCTCATAACACCCCTTGTATTACTGTTTATGTAAGCAGACA
GTTTTATTGTTCATGATGATATATTTTTATCTTGTGCAATGTAACATCAGAGATTTTGAGACACGGGCAC
CTGCAGTCTTCGTACTATTCCTCGAGTTTACTCCCTATCAGTGATAGAGAACGTATGAAGAGTTTACTCC
CTATCAGTGATAGAGAACGTATGCAGACTTTACTCCCTATCAGTGATAGAGAACGTATAAGGAGTTTACT
CCCTATCAGTGATAGAGAACGTATGACCAGTTTACTCCCTATCAGTGATAGAGAACGTATCTACAGTTTA
CTCCCTATCAGTGATAGAGAACGTATATCCAGTTTACTCCCTATCAGTGATAGAGAACGTATAAGCTTTA
GGCGTGTACGGTGGGCGCCTATAAAAGCAGAGCTCGTTTAGTGAACCGTCAGATCGCCTGGAGCAATTCC
ACAACACTTTTGTCTTATACCAACTTTCCGTACCACTTCCTACCCTCGTAAAGAGCTCGTTTAGTGAACC
GTCAGATCGCCTGGAGACGCCATCCACGCTGTAATGTGCCACCATGGATTATAAGGATCACGATGGCGAC
TACAAGGACCACGATATTGACTACAAAGACGATGACGATAAAATGGCTCCTAAGAAAAAGCGCAAAGTCG
GTATCCATGGCGTTCCCGTCGACGGTGGACTGCAGGCCCCACCAACCGATGTTTCTTTAGGTGATGAGTT
ACATTTGGACGGTGAGGACGTAGCTATGGCACATGCAGATGCCTTAGACGATTTTGACTTGGATATGTTA
GGAGATGGAGATTCACCAGGACCTGGTTTCACACCACACGATTCAGCTCCATACGGTGCTTTGGACATGG
CCGATTTCGAATTTGAACAGATGTTTACTGATGCCTTGGGTATAGACGAATACGGTGGTGGAGCTAGACC
CGGGGAGCGCCCCTTCCAGTGTCGCATTTGCATGCGGAACTTTTCGCGCCAGGACAGGCTTGACAGGCAT
ACCCGTACTCATACCGGTGAAAAACCGTTTCAGTGTCGGATCTGTATGCGAAATTTCTCCCAGAAGGAGC
ACTTGGCGGGGCATCTACGTACGCACACCGGCGAGAAGCCATTCCAATGCCGAATATGCATGCGCAACTT
CAGTCGCCGCGACAACCTGAACCGGCACCTAAAAACCCACCTGAGAGGATCTGGAAGCGGAGCTACTAAC
TTCAGCCTGCTGAAGCAGGCTGGAGACGTGGAGGAGAACCCTGGACCTGCACCAGGAAGTATGAGCGAGC
TGATTAAGGAGAACATGCACATGAAGCTGTACATGGAGGGCACCGTGGACAACCATCACTTCAAGTGCAC
ATCCGAGGGCGAAGGCAAGCCCTACGAGGGCACCCAGACCATGAGAATCAAGGTGGTCGAGGGCGGCCCT
CTCCCCTTCGCCTTCGACATCCTGGCTACTAGCTTCCTCTACGGCAGCAAGACCTTCATCAACCACACCC
AGGGCATCCCCGACTTCTTCAAGCAGTCCTTCCCTGAGGGCTTCACATGGGAGAGAGTCACCACATACGA
AGACGGGGGCGTGCTGACCGCTACCCAGGACACCAGCCTCCAGGACGGCTGCCTCATCTACAACGTCAAG
ATCAGAGGGGTGAACTTCACATCCAACGGCCCTGTGATGCAGAAGAAAACACTCGGCTGGGAGGCCTTCA
CCGAGACGCTGTACCCCGCTGACGGCGGCCTGGAAGGCAGAAACGACATGGCCCTGAAGCTCGTGGGCGG
GAGCCATCTGATCGCAAACATCAAGACCACATATAGATCCAAGAAACCCGCTAAGAACCTCAAGATGCCT
GGCGTCTACTATGTGGACTACAGACTGGAAAGAATCAAGGAGGCCAACAACGAAACGTACGTCGAGCAGC
ACGAGGTGGCAGTGGCCAGATACTGCGACCTCCCTAGCAAACTGGGGCACAAGCTTAATTAACAACGTTG
CACCTGTGCCTTCTAGTTGCCAGCCATCTGTTGTTTGCCCCTCCCCCGTGCCTTCCTTGACCCTGGAAGG
TGCCACTCCCACTGTCCTTTCCTAATAAAATGAGGAAATTGCATCGCATTGTCTGAGTAGGTGTCATTCT
ATTCTGGGGGGTGGGGTGGGGCAGGACAGCAAGGGGGAGGATTGGGAAGACAATAGCAGGCATGCTGGGG
ATGCGGTGGGCTCTATGG
Features (pLannotate 1.2.2; 10 found; start..end, strand, type, name):
     68..95      -  terminator     rrnB T2 terminator: transcription terminator T2 from the E. coli rrnB gene
    227..270     +  terminator     rrnB T1 terminator: Escherichia coli rrnB; transcription terminator T1 from the E. coli rrnB gene
    438..1026    -  rep_origin     ori: high-copy-number ColE1/pMB1/pBR322/pUC origin of replication
   1116..1925    -  CDS            KanR: aminoglycoside phosphotransferase; aph(3')-Ia; confers resistance to kanamycin in bacteria or G418 (Geneticin®) in eukaryotes
   2054..2432    +  promoter       TRE3G promoter: 3rd-generation Tet-responsive promoter that can be activated by binding of Tet-On® 3G
   2432..2466    +  promoter       TRE3GV promoter (fragment): 3rd-generation Tet-responsive promoter that can be activated by binding of Tet-On® 3G, optimized for retroviral and lentiviral vectors
   2539..2562    +  CDS            3xFLAG (fragment): three tandem FLAG® epitope tags
   2626..2859    +  CDS            VP16_HHV11 (fragment): Experimental evidence at protein level: Swiss-Prot protein existence level 1. May play a role in the aggregation of tegument proteins around nucleocapsids during virus morphogenesis. From Human herpesvirus 1 (strain 17) (HHV-1) (Human herpes simplex virus 1).
   3211..3909    +  CDS            TagBFP: TagBFP is a basic (constitutively fluorescent) blue fluorescent protein published in 2008, derived from Entacmaea quadricolor. It is reported to be a very rapidly-maturing monomer with very low acid sensitivity.
   3924..4148    +  polyA_signal   bGH poly(A) signal: bovine growth hormone polyadenylation signal
