[The description below was written by a language model from this plasmid's Addgene catalogue record and pLannotate feature annotations shown in this document.]
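Description:
TET-ZF43-TagBFP-BGH_pKG01531 is a compact (about 4.1 kb) mammalian expression plasmid for synthetic biology work, assembled by Golden Gate cloning in the depositing lab's pSHIP backbone. In bacteria it replicates from a high-copy ColE1/pUC-type origin and is selected with kanamycin through an aph(3')-Ia resistance gene. Two E. coli rrnB terminators (T1 and T2) lie in the backbone, where they likely insulate the bacterial elements from the mammalian cassette. No viral packaging or integration elements are annotated, so the plasmid appears suited to delivery by transfection rather than as a viral vector.

The payload is a single transcription unit driven by a third-generation Tet-responsive promoter (TRE3G), which is activated when a Tet-On transactivator is supplied together with doxycycline; the transactivator is not encoded on this plasmid. The open reading frame encodes a synthetic zinc-finger activator (ZFa), made of the herpes simplex virus VP16 transactivation domain fused to the ZF43 zinc-finger DNA-binding domain. This is followed by a 2A self-cleaving peptide and the blue fluorescent protein TagBFP, with a bovine growth hormone polyadenylation signal ending the transcript. The annotation also detects a short FLAG-type epitope fragment upstream of VP16, suggesting an N-terminal tag. The zinc-finger and 2A segments are not annotated themselves but would fall in the gap between VP16 and TagBFP. Because of the 2A linkage, blue fluorescence reports activator expression from the same transcript without fusing the two proteins.

The construct provides inducible, titratable expression of the ZF43 activator, presumably to drive cognate promoters bearing ZF43 binding sites on separate constructs, in the context of work on programmable control of transgene expression.
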