Addgene plasmid #246378: TET-ZF43-TagBFP-BGH_pKG01531
Purpose: ZFa Plasmid expressing VP16-ZF43-2A-TagBFP from the TET promoter
Depositing lab: Kate Galloway. Depositing organization: Massachusetts Institute of Technology. Publication: Programmable promoter editing for precise control of transgene expression. Kabaria SR, Bae Y, Ehmann ME, Lende-Dorn BA, Beitz AM, Peterman EL, Love KS, Ploessl DS, Galloway KE. Nat Biotechnol. 2025 Oct 13. doi: 10.1038/s41587-025-02854-y. PubMed 41083901.
Backbone
  Vector backbone: Galloway Lab pSHIP Backbone
  Backbone manufacturer: Galloway Lab
  Vector type: Mammalian Expression, Synthetic Biology
Growth in bacteria
  Bacterial resistance: Kanamycin, 50 μg/mL
  Growth temperature: 30°C
  Growth strain: NEB Stable
  Copy number: High Copy
Gene/Insert
  Gene/Insert name: VP16-ZF43-2A-TagBFP
  Species: Synthetic
  Mutation: none
  Cloning method: Golden Gate
Resource information
  A portion of this plasmid was derived from a plasmid made by: Addgene #138761
Terms and licenses: Academic/Nonprofit Terms; Industry Terms: Not Available to Industry
Depositor comments: Please visit https://doi.org/10.1101/2024.06.19.599813 for bioRxiv preprint.
How to cite: TET-ZF43-TagBFP-BGH_pKG01531 was a gift from Kate Galloway (Addgene plasmid # 246378 ; http://n2t.net/addgene:246378 ; RRID:Addgene_246378)
